Addgene plasmid #116925: pLNCX2-mEGFP-TSG101
Purpose: expresses mEGFP-TSG101 in mammalian cells
Depositing lab: Sanford Simon. Depositing organization: Rockefeller University. Publication: Temporal and spatial organization of ESCRT protein recruitment during HIV-1 budding. Bleck M, Itano MS, Johnson DS, Thomas VK, North AJ, Bieniasz PD, Simon SM. Proc Natl Acad Sci U S A. 2014 Aug 19;111(33):12211-6. doi: 10.1073/pnas.1321655111. Epub 2014 Aug 6. PubMed 25099357.
Backbone
  Vector backbone: pLNCX2
  Backbone manufacturer: Clontech
  Vector type: Mammalian Expression, Retroviral
  Selectable markers: Neomycin (select with G418)
Growth in bacteria
  Bacterial resistance: Ampicillin, 100 μg/mL
  Growth temperature: 30°C
  Growth strain: NEB Stable
  Copy number: Low Copy
Gene/Insert
  Gene/Insert name: TSG101
  Species: H. sapiens (human)
  Entrez Gene: TSG101 (a.k.a. TSG10, VPS23)
  Promoter: CMV
  Tag / fusion protein: mEGFP (N terminal on backbone)
  Cloning method: Ligation Independent Cloning
  Sequencing primers: 5′ CMV; 3′ EGFP-C
Terms and licenses: Academic/Nonprofit Terms; Industry Terms: Not Available to Industry
How to cite: pLNCX2-mEGFP-TSG101 was a gift from Sanford Simon (Addgene plasmid # 116925 ; http://n2t.net/addgene:116925 ; RRID:Addgene_116925)
