[The description below was written by a language model from this plasmid's Addgene catalogue record and pLannotate feature annotations shown in this document.]
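Description:
pLNCX2-mEGFP-TSG101 is an 8,084 bp gammaretroviral expression vector built on the Clontech pLNCX2 backbone, designed to express human TSG101 fused at its N terminus to monomeric EGFP in mammalian cells. The retroviral portion follows the usual L-N-C-X layout. A 5' long terminal repeat of Moloney murine sarcoma/leukemia virus origin is followed by a packaging signal (Ψ) that extends into a truncated gag segment lacking its start codon, which allows the genomic RNA to be encapsidated when the viral proteins are supplied in trans by a packaging cell line. The 5' LTR transcript also carries the neomycin phosphotransferase gene, giving G418 selection of transduced or transfected cells. Downstream, an internal human CMV immediate-early enhancer/promoter drives the mEGFP-TSG101 open reading frame, and a full Moloney murine leukemia virus 3' LTR closes the proviral unit. A short T7 promoter lies between the CMV promoter and the fusion gene. The small HIV-1 LTR fragment annotated next to the CMV promoter is probably an incidental sequence match rather than a functional element.

In bacteria the plasmid is maintained through a ColE1/pBR322-type origin, with bom and a remnant of rop, and is selected with ampicillin via β-lactamase. The record lists it as low copy and propagated in a recombination-deficient stable strain, consistent with the repeated LTR sequences.

TSG101 is the ESCRT-I subunit involved in multivesicular body sorting, cytokinesis and the budding of enveloped viruses. The fluorescent fusion allows stable or transient labelling of TSG101 for live-cell imaging. The associated study examined the timing and spatial organization of ESCRT protein recruitment during HIV-1 budding.
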