Features (pLannotate 1.2.2; 19 found; start..end, strand, type, name):
      3..110     +  LTR            3' LTR (ΔU3) (fragment): self-inactivating 3' long terminal repeat (LTR) from Moloney murine leukemia virus
    127..184     +  LTR            LTR (fragment): long terminal repeat from Moloney murine leukemia virus
    198..261     +  LTR            LTR (fragment): long terminal repeat from Moloney murine leukemia virus
    414..589     +  LTR            5' LTR (truncated): truncated long terminal repeat from Moloney murine sarcoma virus
    711..985     +  misc_feature   MESV Ψ (fragment): packaging signal of murine embryonic stem cell virus
   1052..1468    +  CDS            gag (truncated): truncated Moloney murine leukemia virus (MMLV) gag gene lacking the start codon
   1512..2303    +  CDS            neo: KKA2_KLEPN - Also known as kan, nptII. Experimental evidence at protein level: Swiss-Prot protein existence level 1. Resistance to kanamycin, neomycin, paromomycin, ribostamycin, butirosin and gentamicin B. From Klebsiella pneumoniae.
   2378..2681    +  enhancer       CMV enhancer: human cytomegalovirus immediate early enhancer
   2682..2885    +  promoter       CMV promoter: human cytomegalovirus (CMV) immediate early promoter
   2881..2914    +  LTR            5' LTR (truncated) (fragment): truncated 5' long terminal repeat (LTR) from HIV-1
   2930..2948    +  promoter       T7 promoter: promoter for bacteriophage T7 RNA polymerase
   2982..3698    +  CDS            mEGFP: mEGFP is a basic (constitutively fluorescent) green fluorescent protein published in 2002, derived from Aequorea victoria. It has moderate acid sensitivity.
   3723..4892    +  CDS            TSG101: TS101_HUMAN - Experimental evidence at protein level: Swiss-Prot protein existence level 1. Component of the ESCRT-I complex, a regulator of vesicular trafficking process. Binds to ubiquitinated cargo proteins and is required for the sorting of endocytic ubiquitinated cargos into multivesicular bodies (MVBs). Mediates the association between the ESCRT-0 and ESCRT-I complex. Required for completion of cytokinesis; the function requires CEP55. May be involved in cell growth and differentiation. Acts as a negative growth regulator. Involved in the budding of many viruses through an interaction wi
   4986..5579    +  LTR            LTR: long terminal repeat from Moloney murine leukemia virus
   5648..5688    +  CDS            rop (fragment): Rop protein, which maintains plasmids at low copy number; rop
   5790..5930    +  misc_feature   bom: basis of mobility region from pBR322
   6116..6704    -  rep_origin     ori: high-copy-number ColE1/pMB1/pBR322/pUC origin of replication
   6875..7735    -  CDS            AmpR: β-lactamase; bla; confers resistance to ampicillin, carbenicillin, and related antibiotics
   7736..7840    -  promoter       AmpR promoter: bla
>Addgene plasmid #116925 | pLNCX2-mEGFP-TSG101 | depositor full sequence | sequence record 220221 | pLNCX2-mEGFP-TSG101 sequence 8084 bps
TTTGAAAGACCCCACCCGTAGGTGGCAAGCTAGCTTAAGTAACGCCACTTTGCAAGGCATGGAAAAATAC
ATAACTGAGAATAGAAAAGTTCAGATCAAGGTCAGGAACAAAGAAACAGCTGAATACCAAACAGGATATC
TGTGGTAAGCGGTTCCTGCCCCGGCTCAGGGCCAAGAACAGATGAGACAGCTGAGTGATGGGCCAAACAG
GATATCTGTGGTAAGCAGTTCCTGCCCCGGCTCGGGGCCAAGAACAGATGGTCCCCAGATGCGGTCCAGC
CCTCAGCAGTTTCTAGTGAATCATCAGATGTTTCCAGGGTGCCCCAAGGACCTGAAAATGACCCTGTACC
TTATTTGAACTAACCAATCAGTTCGCTTCTCGCTTCTGTTCGCGCGCTTCCGCTCTCCGAGCTCAATAAA
AGAGCCCACAACCCCTCACTCGGCGCGCCAGTCTTCCGATAGACTGCGTCGCCCGGGTACCCGTATTCCC
AATAAAGCCTCTTGCTGTTTGCATCCGAATCGTGGTCTCGCTGTTCCTTGGGAGGGTCTCCTCTGAGTGA
TTGACTACCCACGACGGGGGTCTTTCATTTGGGGGCTCGTCCGGGATTTGGAGACCCCTGCCCAGGGACC
ACCGACCCACCACCGGGAGGTAAGCTGGCCAGCAACTTATCTGTGTCTGTCCGATTGTCTAGTGTCTATG
TTTGATGTTATGCGCCTGCGTCTGTACTAGTTAGCTAACTAGCTCTGTATCTGGCGGACCCGTGGTGGAA
CTGACGAGTTCTGAACACCCGGCCGCAACCCTGGGAGACGTCCCAGGGACTTTGGGGGCCGTTTTTGTGG
CCCGACCTGAGGAAGGGAGTCGATGTGGAATCCGACCCCGTCAGGATATGTGGTTCTGGTAGGAGACGAG
AACCTAAAACAGTTCCCGCCTCCGTCTGAATTTTTGCTTTCGGTTTGGAACCGAAGCCGCGCGTCTTGTC
TGCTGCAGCGCTGCAGCATCGTTCTGTGTTGTCTCTGTCTGACTGTGTTTCTGTATTTGTCTGAAAATTA
GGGCCAGACTGTTACCACTCCCTTAAGTTTGACCTTAGGTCACTGGAAAGATGTCGAGCGGATCGCTCAC
AACCAGTCGGTAGATGTCAAGAAGAGACGTTGGGTTACCTTCTGCTCTGCAGAATGGCCAACCTTTAACG
TCGGATGGCCGCGAGACGGCACCTTTAACCGAGACCTCATCACCCAGGTTAAGATCAAGGTCTTTTCACC
TGGCCCGCATGGACACCCAGACCAGGTCCCCTACATCGTGACCTGGGAAGCCTTGGCTTTTGACCCCCCT
CCCTGGGTCAAGCCCTTTGTACACCCTAAGCCTCCGCCTCCTCTTCCTCCATCCGCCCCGTCTCTCCCCC
TTGAACCTCCTCGTTCGACCCCGCCTCGATCCTCCCTTTATCCAGCCCTCACTCCTTCTCTAGGCGCCGG
AATTCCGATCTGATCAAGAGACAGGATGAGGATCGTTTCGCATGATTGAACAAGATGGATTGCACGCAGG
TTCTCCGGCCGCTTGGGTGGAGAGGCTATTCGGCTATGACTGGGCACAACAGACAATCGGCTGCTCTGAT
GCCGCCGTGTTCCGGCTGTCAGCGCAGGGGCGCCCGGTTCTTTTTGTCAAGACCGACCTGTCCGGTGCCC
TGAATGAACTGCAGGACGAGGCAGCGCGGCTATCGTGGCTGGCCACGACGGGCGTTCCTTGCGCAGCTGT
GCTCGACGTTGTCACTGAAGCGGGAAGGGACTGGCTGCTATTGGGCGAAGTGCCGGGGCAGGATCTCCTG
TCATCTCACCTTGCTCCTGCCGAGAAAGTATCCATCATGGCTGATGCAATGCGGCGGCTGCATACGCTTG
ATCCGGCTACCTGCCCATTCGACCACCAAGCGAAACATCGCATCGAGCGAGCACGTACTCGGATGGAAGC
CGGTCTTGTCGATCAGGATGATCTGGACGAAGAGCATCAGGGGCTCGCGCCAGCCGAACTGTTCGCCAGG
CTCAAGGCGCGCATGCCCGACGGCGAGGATCTCGTCGTGACCCATGGCGATGCCTGCTTGCCGAATATCA
TGGTGGAAAATGGCCGCTTTTCTGGATTCATCGACTGTGGCCGGCTGGGTGTGGCGGACCGCTATCAGGA
CATAGCGTTGGCTACCCGTGATATTGCTGAAGAGCTTGGCGGCGAATGGGCTGACCGCTTCCTCGTGCTT
TACGGTATCGCCGCTCCCGATTCGCAGCGCATCGCCTTCTATCGCCTTCTTGACGAGTTCTTCTGAGCGG
GACTCTGGGGTTCGTAATAGTAATCAATTACGGGGTCATTAGTTCATAGCCCATATATGGAGTTCCGCGT
TACATAACTTACGGTAAATGGCCCGCCTGGCTGACCGCCCAACGACCCCCGCCCATTGACGTCAATAATG
ACGTATGTTCCCATAGTAACGCCAATAGGGACTTTCCATTGACGTCAATGGGTGGAGTATTTACGGTAAA
CTGCCCACTTGGCAGTACATCAAGTGTATCATATGCCAAGTACGCCCCCTATTGACGTCAATGACGGTAA
ATGGCCCGCCTGGCATTATGCCCAGTACATGACCTTATGGGACTTTCCTACTTGGCAGTACATCTACGTA
TTAGTCATCGCTATTACCATGGTGATGCGGTTTTGGCAGTACATCAATGGGCGTGGATAGCGGTTTGACT
CACGGGGATTTCCAAGTCTCCACCCCATTGACGTCAATGGGAGTTTGTTTTGGCACCAAAATCAACGGGA
CTTTCCAAAATGTCGTAACAACTCCGCCCCATTGACGCAAATGGGCGGTAGGCGTGTACGGTGGGAGGTC
TATATAAGCAGAGCTCTCTGGCTAACTAGAGAACCCACTGCTTACTGGCTTATCGAAATTAATACGACTC
ACTATAGGGAGACCCAAGCTCTAGCGCTACCGGTCGCCACCATGGTGAGCAAGGGCGAGGAGCTGTTCAC
CGGGGTGGTGCCCATCCTGGTCGAGCTGGACGGCGACGTAAACGGCCACAAGTTCAGCGTGTCCGGCGAG
GGCGAGGGCGATGCCACCTACGGCAAGCTGACCCTGAAGTTCATCTGCACCACCGGCAAGCTGCCCGTGC
CCTGGCCCACCCTCGTGACCACCCTGACCTACGGCGTGCAGTGCTTCAGCCGCTACCCCGACCACATGAA
GCAGCACGACTTCTTCAAGTCCGCCATGCCCGAAGGCTACGTCCAGGAGCGCACCATCTTCTTCAAGGAC
GACGGCAACTACAAGACCCGCGCCGAGGTGAAGTTCGAGGGCGACACCCTGGTGAACCGCATCGAGCTGA
AGGGCATCGACTTCAAGGAGGACGGCAACATCCTGGGGCACAAGCTGGAGTACAACTACAACAGCCACAA
CGTCTATATCATGGCCGACAAGCAGAAGAACGGCATCAAGGTGAACTTCAAGATCCGCCACAACATCGAG
GACGGCAGCGTGCAGCTCGCCGACCACTACCAGCAGAACACCCCCATCGGCGACGGCCCCGTGCTGCTGC
CCGACAACCACTACCTGAGCACCCAGTCCAAGCTGAGCAAAGACCCCAACGAGAAGCGCGATCACATGGT
CCTGCTGGAGTTCGTGACCGCCGCCGGGATCACTCTCGGCATGGACGAGCTGTACAAGTCCGGACTCAGA
TCCCCGGAATTCATGGCGGTGTCGGAGAGCCAGCTCAAGAAAATGGTGTCCAAGTACAAATACAGAGACC
TAACTGTACGTGAAACTGTCAATGTTATTACTCTATACAAAGATCTCAAACCTGTTTTGGATTCATATGT
TTTTAACGATGGCAGTTCCAGGGAACTAATGAACCTCACTGGAACAATCCCTGTGCCTTATAGAGGTAAT
ACATACAATATTCCAATATGCCTATGGCTACTGGACACATACCCATATAATCCCCCTATCTGTTTTGTTA
AGCCTACTAGTTCAATGACTATTAAAACAGGAAAGCATGTTGATGCAAATGGGAAGATATATCTTCCTTA
TCTACATGAATGGAAACACCCACAGTCAGACTTGTTGGGGCTTATTCAGGTCATGATTGTGGTATTTGGA
GATGAACCTCCAGTCTTCTCTCGTCCTATTTCGGCATCCTATCCGCCATACCAGGCAACGGGGCCACCAA
ATACTTCCTACATGCCAGGCATGCCAGGTGGAATCTCTCCATACCCATCCGGATACCCTCCCAATCCCAG
TGGTTACCCAGGCTGTCCTTACCCACCTGGTGGTCCATATCCTGCCACAACAAGTTCTCAGTACCCTTCT
CAGCCTCCTGTGACCACTGTTGGTCCCAGTAGGGATGGCACAATCAGCGAGGACACCATCCGAGCCTCTC
TCATCTCTGCGGTCAGTGACAAACTGAGATGGCGGATGAAGGAGGAAATGGATCGTGCCCAGGCAGAGCT
CAATGCCTTGAAACGAACAGAAGAAGACCTGAAAAAGGGTCACCAGAAACTGGAAGAGATGGTTACCCGT
TTAGATCAAGAAGTAGCCGAGGTTGATAAAAACATAGAACTTTTGAAAAAGAAGGATGAAGAACTCAGTT
CTGCTCTGGAAAAAATGGAAAATCAGTCTGAAAACAATGATATCGATGAAGTTATCATTCCCACAGCTCC
CTTATACAAACAGATCCTGAATCTGTATGCAGAAGAAAACGCTATTGAAGACACTATCTTTTACTTGGGA
GAAGCCTTGAGAAGGGGCGTGATAGACCTGGATGTCTTCCTGAAGCATGTACGTCTTCTGTCCCGTAAAC
AGTTCCAGCTGAGGGCACTAATGCAAAAAGCAAGAAAGACTGCCGGTCTCAGTGACCTCTACTGACTCGA
CCTGCAGCGGCCGCTTGTCGACAGGCCTTAATGGCCTAACATCGATAAAATAAAAGATTTTATTTAGTCT
CCAGAAAAAGGGGGGAATGAAAGACCCCACCTGTAGGTTTGGCAAGCTAGCTTAAGTAACGCCATTTTGC
AAGGCATGGAAAAATACATAACTGAGAATAGAGAAGTTCAGATCAAGGTCAGGAACAGATGGAACAGCTG
AATATGGGCCAAACAGGATATCTGTGGTAAGCAGTTCCTGCCCCGGCTCAGGGCCAAGAACAGATGGAAC
AGCTGAATATGGGCCAAACAGGATATCTGTGGTAAGCAGTTCCTGCCCCGGCTCAGGGCCAAGAACAGAT
GGTCCCCAGATGCGGTCCAGCCCTCAGCAGTTTCTAGAGAACCATCAGATGTTTCCAGGGTGCCCCAAGG
ACCTGAAATGACCCTGTGCCTTATTTGAACTAACCAATCAGTTCGCTTCTCGCTTCTGTTCGCGCGCTTC
TGCTCCCCGAGCTCAATAAAAGAGCCCACAACCCCTCACTCGGGGCGCCAGTCCTCCGATTGACTGAGTC
GCCCGGGTACCCGTGTATCCAATAAACCCTCTTGCAGTTGCATCCGACTTGTGGTCTCGCTGTTCCTTGG
GAGGGTCTCCTCTGAGTGATTGACTACCCGTCAGCGGGGGTCTTTCATTTGGGGGCTCGTCCGGGATCGG
GAGACCCCTGCCCAGGGACCACCGACCCACCACCGGGAGGTAAGCTGGCTGCCTCGCGCGTTTCGGTGAT
GACGGTGAAAACCTCTGACACATGCAGCTCCCGGAGACGGTCACAGCTTGTCTGTAAGCGGATGCCGGGA
GCAGACAAGCCCGTCAGGGCGCGTCAGCGGGTGTTGGCGGGTGTCGGGGCGCAGCCATGACCCAGTCACG
TAGCGATAGCGGAGTGTATACTGGCTTAACTATGCGGCATCAGAGCAGATTGTACTGAGAGTGCACCATA
TGCGGTGTGAAATACCGCACAGATGCGTAAGGAGAAAATACCGCATCAGGCGCTCTTCCGCTTCCTCGCT
CACTGACTCGCTGCGCTCGGTCGTTCGGCTGCGGCGAGCGGTATCAGCTCACTCAAAGGCGGTAATACGG
TTATCCACAGAATCAGGGGATAACGCAGGAAAGAACATGTGAGCAAAAGGCCAGCAAAAGGCCAGGAACC
GTAAAAAGGCCGCGTTGCTGGCGTTTTTCCATAGGCTCCGCCCCCCTGACGAGCATCACAAAAATCGACG
CTCAAGTCAGAGGTGGCGAAACCCGACAGGACTATAAAGATACCAGGCGTTTCCCCCTGGAAGCTCCCTC
GTGCGCTCTCCTGTTCCGACCCTGCCGCTTACCGGATACCTGTCCGCCTTTCTCCCTTCGGGAAGCGTGG
CGCTTTCTCATAGCTCACGCTGTAGGTATCTCAGTTCGGTGTAGGTCGTTCGCTCCAAGCTGGGCTGTGT
GCACGAACCCCCCGTTCAGCCCGACCGCTGCGCCTTATCCGGTAACTATCGTCTTGAGTCCAACCCGGTA
AGACACGACTTATCGCCACTGGCAGCAGCCACTGGTAACAGGATTAGCAGAGCGAGGTATGTAGGCGGTG
CTACAGAGTTCTTGAAGTGGTGGCCTAACTACGGCTACACTAGAAGGACAGTATTTGGTATCTGCGCTCT
GCTGAAGCCAGTTACCTTCGGAAAAAGAGTTGGTAGCTCTTGATCCGGCAAACAAACCACCGCTGGTAGC
GGTGGTTTTTTTGTTTGCAAGCAGCAGATTACGCGCAGAAAAAAAGGATCTCAAGAAGATCCTTTGATCT
TTTCTACGGGGTCTGACGCTCAGTGGAACGAAAACTCACGTTAAGGGATTTTGGTCATGAGATTATCAAA
AAGGATCTTCACCTAGATCCTTTTAAATTAAAAATGAAGTTTTAAATCAATCTAAAGTATATATGAGTAA
ACTTGGTCTGACAGTTACCAATGCTTAATCAGTGAGGCACCTATCTCAGCGATCTGTCTATTTCGTTCAT
CCATAGTTGCCTGACTCCCCGTCGTGTAGATAACTACGATACGGGAGGGCTTACCATCTGGCCCCAGTGC
TGCAATGATACCGCGAGACCCACGCTCACCGGCTCCAGATTTATCAGCAATAAACCAGCCAGCCGGAAGG
GCCGAGCGCAGAAGTGGTCCTGCAACTTTATCCGCCTCCATCCAGTCTATTAATTGTTGCCGGGAAGCTA
GAGTAAGTAGTTCGCCAGTTAATAGTTTGCGCAACGTTGTTGCCATTGCTGCAGGCATCGTGGTGTCACG
CTCGTCGTTTGGTATGGCTTCATTCAGCTCCGGTTCCCAACGATCAAGGCGAGTTACATGATCCCCCATG
TTGTGCAAAAAAGCGGTTAGCTCCTTCGGTCCTCCGATCGTTGTCAGAAGTAAGTTGGCCGCAGTGTTAT
CACTCATGGTTATGGCAGCACTGCATAATTCTCTTACTGTCATGCCATCCGTAAGATGCTTTTCTGTGAC
TGGTGAGTACTCAACCAAGTCATTCTGAGAATAGTGTATGCGGCGACCGAGTTGCTCTTGCCCGGCGTCA
ACACGGGATAATACCGCGCCACATAGCAGAACTTTAAAAGTGCTCATCATTGGAAAACGTTCTTCGGGGC
GAAAACTCTCAAGGATCTTACCGCTGTTGAGATCCAGTTCGATGTAACCCACTCGTGCACCCAACTGATC
TTCAGCATCTTTTACTTTCACCAGCGTTTCTGGGTGAGCAAAAACAGGAAGGCAAAATGCCGCAAAAAAG
GGAATAAGGGCGACACGGAAATGTTGAATACTCATACTCTTCCTTTTTCAATATTATTGAAGCATTTATC
AGGGTTATTGTCTCATGAGCGGATACATATTTGAATGTATTTAGAAAAATAAACAAATAGGGGTTCCGCG
CACATTTCCCCGAAAAGTGCCACCTGACGTCTAAGAAACCATTATTATCATGACATTAACCTATAAAAAT
AGGCGTATCACGAGGCCCTTTCGTCTTCAAGAATTCATACCAGATCACCGAAAACTGTCCTCCAAATGTG
TCCCCCTCACACTCCCAAATTCGCGGGCTTCTGCCTCTTAGACCACTCTACCCTATTCCCCACACTCACC
GGAGCCAAAGCCGCGGCCCTTCCGTTTCTTTGCT
