LOCUS       Exported 8083 bp ds-DNA circular SYN 12-MAY-2021
DEFINITION  expresses mEGFP-TSG101 in mammalian cells.
ACCESSION   .
VERSION     .
KEYWORDS    pLNCX2-mEGFP-TSG101
SOURCE      synthetic DNA construct
  ORGANISM  synthetic DNA construct
REFERENCE   1 (bases 1 to 8083)
  AUTHORS   Bleck M, Itano MS, Johnson DS, Thomas VK, North AJ, Bieniasz PD,
            Simon SM
  TITLE     Temporal and spatial organization of ESCRT protein recruitment
            during HIV-1 budding.
  JOURNAL   Proc Natl Acad Sci U S A. 2014 Aug 19;111(33):12211-6. doi:
            10.1073/pnas.1321655111. Epub 2014 Aug 6.
  PUBMED    25099357
REFERENCE   2 (bases 1 to 8083)
  AUTHORS   .
  TITLE     Direct Submission
  JOURNAL   Exported May 12, 2021 from SnapGene Server 1.1.58
            http://www.snapgene.com
FEATURES             Location/Qualifiers
     source          1..8083
                     /organism="synthetic DNA construct"
                     /mol_type="other DNA"
     LTR             414..589
                     /label=5' LTR (truncated)
                     /note="truncated long terminal repeat from Moloney murine
                     sarcoma virus"
     misc_feature    652..851
                     /label=MMLV Psi
                     /note="packaging signal of Moloney murine leukemia virus
                     (MMLV)"
     CDS             1052..1468
                     /label=gag (truncated)
                     /note="truncated Moloney murine leukemia virus (MMLV) gag
                     gene lacking the start codon"
     primer_bind     1398..1420
                     /label=pLXSN 5'
                     /note="Murine stem cell virus, forward primer. Also called
                     MSCV"
     primer_bind     1436..1452
                     /label=pBABE 5'
                     /note="Psi packaging signal, forward primer for pBABE
                     vectors"
     CDS             1512..2306
                     /codon_start=1
                     /gene="aph(3')-II (or nptII)"
                     /product="aminoglycoside phosphotransferase from Tn5"
                     /label=NeoR/KanR
                     /note="confers resistance to neomycin, kanamycin, and G418
                     (Geneticin(R))"
                     /translation="MIEQDGLHAGSPAAWVERLFGYDWAQQTIGCSDAAVFRLSAQGRP
                     VLFVKTDLSGALNELQDEAARLSWLATTGVPCAAVLDVVTEAGRDWLLLGEVPGQDLLS
                     SHLAPAEKVSIMADAMRRLHTLDPATCPFDHQAKHRIERARTRMEAGLVDQDDLDEEHQ
                     GLAPAELFARLKARMPDGEDLVVTHGDACLPNIMVENGRFSGFIDCGRLGVADRYQDIA
                     LATRDIAEELGGEWADRFLVLYGIAAPDSQRIAFYRLLDEFF"
     primer_bind     complement(1566..1585)
                     /label=Neo-R
                     /note="Neomycin resistance gene, reverse primer"
     primer_bind     2176..2195
                     /label=Neo-F
                     /note="Neomycin resistance gene, forward primer"
     enhancer        2377..2680
                     /label=CMV enhancer
                     /note="human cytomegalovirus immediate early enhancer"
     promoter        2681..2884
                     /label=CMV promoter
                     /note="human cytomegalovirus (CMV) immediate early
                     promoter"
     primer_bind     2835..2855
                     /label=CMV-F
                     /note="Human CMV immediate early promoter, forward primer"
     primer_bind     2929..2948
                     /label=T7
                     /note="T7 promoter, forward primer"
     promoter        2929..2947
                     /label=T7 promoter
                     /note="promoter for bacteriophage T7 RNA polymerase"
     regulatory      2975..2984
                     /regulatory_class="other"
                     /note="vertebrate consensus sequence for strong initiation
                     of translation (Kozak, 1987)"
     CDS             2981..3697
                     /codon_start=1
                     /product="enhanced GFP with monomerizing A206K mutation
                     (Zacharias et al., 2002)"
                     /label=mEGFP
                     /note="mammalian codon-optimized"
                     /translation="MVSKGEELFTGVVPILVELDGDVNGHKFSVSGEGEGDATYGKLTL
                     KFICTTGKLPVPWPTLVTTLTYGVQCFSRYPDHMKQHDFFKSAMPEGYVQERTIFFKDD
                     GNYKTRAEVKFEGDTLVNRIELKGIDFKEDGNILGHKLEYNYNSHNVYIMADKQKNGIK
                     VNFKIRHNIEDGSVQLADHYQQNTPIGDGPVLLPDNHYLSTQSKLSKDPNEKRDHMVLL
                     EFVTAAGITLGMDELYK"
     primer_bind     complement(3026..3047)
                     /label=EGFP-N
                     /note="EGFP, reverse primer"
     primer_bind     complement(3287..3306)
                     /label=EXFP-R
                     /note="For distinguishing EGFP variants, reverse primer"
     primer_bind     3634..3655
                     /label=EGFP-C
                     /note="EGFP, forward primer"
     LTR             4985..5578
                     /note="long terminal repeat from Moloney murine leukemia
                     virus"
     primer_bind     complement(5681..5703)
                     /label=pGEX 3'
                     /note="pGEX vectors, reverse primer"
     misc_feature    5789..5929
                     /label=bom
                     /note="basis of mobility region from pBR322"
     primer_bind     5844..5863
                     /label=pRS-marker
                     /note="pRS vectors, use to sequence yeast selectable
                     marker"
     primer_bind     complement(5944..5961)
                     /label=L4440
                     /note="L4440 vector, forward primer"
     rep_origin      complement(6115..6703)
                     /direction=LEFT
                     /label=ori
                     /note="high-copy-number ColE1/pMB1/pBR322/pUC origin of
                     replication"
     primer_bind     complement(6195..6214)
                     /label=pBR322ori-F
                     /note="pBR322 origin, forward primer"
     CDS             complement(6874..7734)
                     /codon_start=1
                     /gene="bla"
                     /product="beta-lactamase"
                     /label=AmpR
                     /note="confers resistance to ampicillin, carbenicillin, and
                     related antibiotics"
                     /translation="MSIQHFRVALIPFFAAFCLPVFAHPETLVKVKDAEDQLGARVGYI
                     ELDLNSGKILESFRPEERFPMMSTFKVLLCGAVLSRVDAGQEQLGRRIHYSQNDLVEYS
                     PVTEKHLTDGMTVRELCSAAITMSDNTAANLLLTTIGGPKELTAFLHNMGDHVTRLDRW
                     EPELNEAIPNDERDTTMPAAMATTLRKLLTGELLTLASRQQLIDWMEADKVAGPLLRSA
                     LPAGWFIADKSGAGERGSRGIIAALGPDGKPSRIVVIYTTGSQATMDERNRQIAEIGAS
                     LIKHW"
     primer_bind     7497..7516
                     /label=Amp-R
                     /note="Ampicillin resistance gene, reverse primer"
     promoter        complement(7735..7839)
                     /gene="bla"
                     /label=AmpR promoter
     primer_bind     7907..7925
                     /label=pBRforEco
                     /note="pBR322 vectors, upsteam of EcoRI site, forward
                     primer"
ORIGIN
        1 tttgaaagac cccacccgta ggtggcaagc tagcttaagt aacgccactt tgcaaggcat
       61 ggaaaaatac ataactgaga atagaaaagt tcagatcaag gtcaggaaca aagaaacagc
      121 tgaataccaa acaggatatc tgtggtaagc ggttcctgcc ccggctcagg gccaagaaca
      181 gatgagacag ctgagtgatg ggccaaacag gatatctgtg gtaagcagtt cctgccccgg
      241 ctcggggcca agaacagatg gtccccagat gcggtccagc cctcagcagt ttctagtgaa
      301 tcatcagatg tttccagggt gccccaagga cctgaaaatg accctgtacc ttatttgaac
      361 taaccaatca gttcgcttct cgcttctgtt cgcgcgcttc cgctctccga gctcaataaa
      421 agagcccaca acccctcact cggcgcgcca gtcttccgat agactgcgtc gcccgggtac
      481 ccgtattccc aataaagcct cttgctgttt gcatccgaat cgtggtctcg ctgttccttg
      541 ggagggtctc ctctgagtga ttgactaccc acgacggggg tctttcattt gggggctcgt
      601 ccgggatttg gagacccctg cccagggacc accgacccac caccgggagg taagctggcc
      661 agcaacttat ctgtgtctgt ccgattgtct agtgtctatg tttgatgtta tgcgcctgcg
      721 tctgtactag ttagctaact agctctgtat ctggcggacc cgtggtggaa ctgacgagtt
      781 ctgaacaccc ggccgcaacc ctgggagacg tcccagggac tttgggggcc gtttttgtgg
      841 cccgacctga ggaagggagt cgatgtggaa tccgaccccg tcaggatatg tggttctggt
      901 aggagacgag aacctaaaac agttcccgcc tccgtctgaa tttttgcttt cggtttggaa
      961 ccgaagccgc gcgtcttgtc tgctgcagcg ctgcagcatc gttctgtgtt gtctctgtct
     1021 gactgtgttt ctgtatttgt ctgaaaatta gggccagact gttaccactc ccttaagttt
     1081 gaccttaggt cactggaaag atgtcgagcg gatcgctcac aaccagtcgg tagatgtcaa
     1141 gaagagacgt tgggttacct tctgctctgc agaatggcca acctttaacg tcggatggcc
     1201 gcgagacggc acctttaacc gagacctcat cacccaggtt aagatcaagg tcttttcacc
     1261 tggcccgcat ggacacccag accaggtccc ctacatcgtg acctgggaag ccttggcttt
     1321 tgacccccct ccctgggtca agccctttgt acaccctaag cctccgcctc ctcttcctcc
     1381 atccgccccg tctctccccc ttgaacctcc tcgttcgacc ccgcctcgat cctcccttta
     1441 tccagccctc actccttctc taggcgccgg aattccgatc tgatcaagag acaggatgag
     1501 gatcgtttcg catgattgaa caagatggat tgcacgcagg ttctccggcc gcttgggtgg
     1561 agaggctatt cggctatgac tgggcacaac agacaatcgg ctgctctgat gccgccgtgt
     1621 tccggctgtc agcgcagggg cgcccggttc tttttgtcaa gaccgacctg tccggtgccc
     1681 tgaatgaact gcaggacgag gcagcgcggc tatcgtggct ggccacgacg ggcgttcctt
     1741 gcgcagctgt gctcgacgtt gtcactgaag cgggaaggga ctggctgcta ttgggcgaag
     1801 tgccggggca ggatctcctg tcatctcacc ttgctcctgc cgagaaagta tccatcatgg
     1861 ctgatgcaat gcggcggctg catacgcttg atccggctac ctgcccattc gaccaccaag
     1921 cgaaacatcg catcgagcga gcacgtactc ggatggaagc cggtcttgtc gatcaggatg
     1981 atctggacga agagcatcag gggctcgcgc cagccgaact gttcgccagg ctcaaggcgc
     2041 gcatgcccga cggcgaggat ctcgtcgtga cccatggcga tgcctgcttg ccgaatatca
     2101 tggtggaaaa tggccgcttt tctggattca tcgactgtgg ccggctgggt gtggcggacc
     2161 gctatcagga catagcgttg gctacccgtg atattgctga agagcttggc ggcgaatggg
     2221 ctgaccgctt cctcgtgctt tacggtatcg ccgctcccga ttcgcagcgc atcgccttct
     2281 atcgccttct tgacgagttc ttctgagcgg gactctgggg ttcgaatagt aatcaattac
     2341 ggggtcatta gttcatagcc catatatgga gttccgcgtt acataactta cggtaaatgg
     2401 cccgcctggc tgaccgccca acgacccccg cccattgacg tcaataatga cgtatgttcc
     2461 catagtaacg ccaataggga ctttccattg acgtcaatgg gtggagtatt tacggtaaac
     2521 tgcccacttg gcagtacatc aagtgtatca tatgccaagt acgcccccta ttgacgtcaa
     2581 tgacggtaaa tggcccgcct ggcattatgc ccagtacatg accttatggg actttcctac
     2641 ttggcagtac atctacgtat tagtcatcgc tattaccatg gtgatgcggt tttggcagta
     2701 catcaatggg cgtggatagc ggtttgactc acggggattt ccaagtctcc accccattga
     2761 cgtcaatggg agtttgtttt ggcaccaaaa tcaacgggac tttccaaaat gtcgtaacaa
     2821 ctccgcccca ttgacgcaaa tgggcggtag gcgtgtacgg tgggaggtct atataagcag
     2881 agctctctgg ctaactagag aacccactgc ttactggctt atcgaaatta atacgactca
     2941 ctatagggag acccaagctc tagcgctacc ggtcgccacc atggtgagca agggcgagga
     3001 gctgttcacc ggggtggtgc ccatcctggt cgagctggac ggcgacgtaa acggccacaa
     3061 gttcagcgtg tccggcgagg gcgagggcga tgccacctac ggcaagctga ccctgaagtt
     3121 catctgcacc accggcaagc tgcccgtgcc ctggcccacc ctcgtgacca ccctgaccta
     3181 cggcgtgcag tgcttcagcc gctaccccga ccacatgaag cagcacgact tcttcaagtc
     3241 cgccatgccc gaaggctacg tccaggagcg caccatcttc ttcaaggacg acggcaacta
     3301 caagacccgc gccgaggtga agttcgaggg cgacaccctg gtgaaccgca tcgagctgaa
     3361 gggcatcgac ttcaaggagg acggcaacat cctggggcac aagctggagt acaactacaa
     3421 cagccacaac gtctatatca tggccgacaa gcagaagaac ggcatcaagg tgaacttcaa
     3481 gatccgccac aacatcgagg acggcagcgt gcagctcgcc gaccactacc agcagaacac
     3541 ccccatcggc gacggccccg tgctgctgcc cgacaaccac tacctgagca cccagtccaa
     3601 gctgagcaaa gaccccaacg agaagcgcga tcacatggtc ctgctggagt tcgtgaccgc
     3661 cgccgggatc actctcggca tggacgagct gtacaagtcc ggactcagat ccccggaatt
     3721 catggcggtg tcggagagcc agctcaagaa aatggtgtcc aagtacaaat acagagacct
     3781 aactgtacgt gaaactgtca atgttattac tctatacaaa gatctcaaac ctgttttgga
     3841 ttcatatgtt tttaacgatg gcagttccag ggaactaatg aacctcactg gaacaatccc
     3901 tgtgccttat agaggtaata catacaatat tccaatatgc ctatggctac tggacacata
     3961 cccatataat ccccctatct gttttgttaa gcctactagt tcaatgacta ttaaaacagg
     4021 aaagcatgtt gatgcaaatg ggaagatata tcttccttat ctacatgaat ggaaacaccc
     4081 acagtcagac ttgttggggc ttattcaggt catgattgtg gtatttggag atgaacctcc
     4141 agtcttctct cgtcctattt cggcatccta tccgccatac caggcaacgg ggccaccaaa
     4201 tacttcctac atgccaggca tgccaggtgg aatctctcca tacccatccg gataccctcc
     4261 caatcccagt ggttacccag gctgtcctta cccacctggt ggtccatatc ctgccacaac
     4321 aagttctcag tacccttctc agcctcctgt gaccactgtt ggtcccagta gggatggcac
     4381 aatcagcgag gacaccatcc gagcctctct catctctgcg gtcagtgaca aactgagatg
     4441 gcggatgaag gaggaaatgg atcgtgccca ggcagagctc aatgccttga aacgaacaga
     4501 agaagacctg aaaaagggtc accagaaact ggaagagatg gttacccgtt tagatcaaga
     4561 agtagccgag gttgataaaa acatagaact tttgaaaaag aaggatgaag aactcagttc
     4621 tgctctggaa aaaatggaaa atcagtctga aaacaatgat atcgatgaag ttatcattcc
     4681 cacagctccc ttatacaaac agatcctgaa tctgtatgca gaagaaaacg ctattgaaga
     4741 cactatcttt tacttgggag aagccttgag aaggggcgtg atagacctgg atgtcttcct
     4801 gaagcatgta cgtcttctgt cccgtaaaca gttccagctg agggcactaa tgcaaaaagc
     4861 aagaaagact gccggtctca gtgacctcta ctgactcgac ctgcagcggc cgcttgtcga
     4921 caggccttaa tggcctaaca tcgataaaat aaaagatttt atttagtctc cagaaaaagg
     4981 ggggaatgaa agaccccacc tgtaggtttg gcaagctagc ttaagtaacg ccattttgca
     5041 aggcatggaa aaatacataa ctgagaatag agaagttcag atcaaggtca ggaacagatg
     5101 gaacagctga atatgggcca aacaggatat ctgtggtaag cagttcctgc cccggctcag
     5161 ggccaagaac agatggaaca gctgaatatg ggccaaacag gatatctgtg gtaagcagtt
     5221 cctgccccgg ctcagggcca agaacagatg gtccccagat gcggtccagc cctcagcagt
     5281 ttctagagaa ccatcagatg tttccagggt gccccaagga cctgaaatga ccctgtgcct
     5341 tatttgaact aaccaatcag ttcgcttctc gcttctgttc gcgcgcttct gctccccgag
     5401 ctcaataaaa gagcccacaa cccctcactc ggggcgccag tcctccgatt gactgagtcg
     5461 cccgggtacc cgtgtatcca ataaaccctc ttgcagttgc atccgacttg tggtctcgct
     5521 gttccttggg agggtctcct ctgagtgatt gactacccgt cagcgggggt ctttcatttg
     5581 ggggctcgtc cgggatcggg agacccctgc ccagggacca ccgacccacc accgggaggt
     5641 aagctggctg cctcgcgcgt ttcggtgatg acggtgaaaa cctctgacac atgcagctcc
     5701 cggagacggt cacagcttgt ctgtaagcgg atgccgggag cagacaagcc cgtcagggcg
     5761 cgtcagcggg tgttggcggg tgtcggggcg cagccatgac ccagtcacgt agcgatagcg
     5821 gagtgtatac tggcttaact atgcggcatc agagcagatt gtactgagag tgcaccatat
     5881 gcggtgtgaa ataccgcaca gatgcgtaag gagaaaatac cgcatcaggc gctcttccgc
     5941 ttcctcgctc actgactcgc tgcgctcggt cgttcggctg cggcgagcgg tatcagctca
     6001 ctcaaaggcg gtaatacggt tatccacaga atcaggggat aacgcaggaa agaacatgtg
     6061 agcaaaaggc cagcaaaagg ccaggaaccg taaaaaggcc gcgttgctgg cgtttttcca
     6121 taggctccgc ccccctgacg agcatcacaa aaatcgacgc tcaagtcaga ggtggcgaaa
     6181 cccgacagga ctataaagat accaggcgtt tccccctgga agctccctcg tgcgctctcc
     6241 tgttccgacc ctgccgctta ccggatacct gtccgccttt ctcccttcgg gaagcgtggc
     6301 gctttctcat agctcacgct gtaggtatct cagttcggtg taggtcgttc gctccaagct
     6361 gggctgtgtg cacgaacccc ccgttcagcc cgaccgctgc gccttatccg gtaactatcg
     6421 tcttgagtcc aacccggtaa gacacgactt atcgccactg gcagcagcca ctggtaacag
     6481 gattagcaga gcgaggtatg taggcggtgc tacagagttc ttgaagtggt ggcctaacta
     6541 cggctacact agaaggacag tatttggtat ctgcgctctg ctgaagccag ttaccttcgg
     6601 aaaaagagtt ggtagctctt gatccggcaa acaaaccacc gctggtagcg gtggtttttt
     6661 tgtttgcaag cagcagatta cgcgcagaaa aaaaggatct caagaagatc ctttgatctt
     6721 ttctacgggg tctgacgctc agtggaacga aaactcacgt taagggattt tggtcatgag
     6781 attatcaaaa aggatcttca cctagatcct tttaaattaa aaatgaagtt ttaaatcaat
     6841 ctaaagtata tatgagtaaa cttggtctga cagttaccaa tgcttaatca gtgaggcacc
     6901 tatctcagcg atctgtctat ttcgttcatc catagttgcc tgactccccg tcgtgtagat
     6961 aactacgata cgggagggct taccatctgg ccccagtgct gcaatgatac cgcgagaccc
     7021 acgctcaccg gctccagatt tatcagcaat aaaccagcca gccggaaggg ccgagcgcag
     7081 aagtggtcct gcaactttat ccgcctccat ccagtctatt aattgttgcc gggaagctag
     7141 agtaagtagt tcgccagtta atagtttgcg caacgttgtt gccattgctg caggcatcgt
     7201 ggtgtcacgc tcgtcgtttg gtatggcttc attcagctcc ggttcccaac gatcaaggcg
     7261 agttacatga tcccccatgt tgtgcaaaaa agcggttagc tccttcggtc ctccgatcgt
     7321 tgtcagaagt aagttggccg cagtgttatc actcatggtt atggcagcac tgcataattc
     7381 tcttactgtc atgccatccg taagatgctt ttctgtgact ggtgagtact caaccaagtc
     7441 attctgagaa tagtgtatgc ggcgaccgag ttgctcttgc ccggcgtcaa cacgggataa
     7501 taccgcgcca catagcagaa ctttaaaagt gctcatcatt ggaaaacgtt cttcggggcg
     7561 aaaactctca aggatcttac cgctgttgag atccagttcg atgtaaccca ctcgtgcacc
     7621 caactgatct tcagcatctt ttactttcac cagcgtttct gggtgagcaa aaacaggaag
     7681 gcaaaatgcc gcaaaaaagg gaataagggc gacacggaaa tgttgaatac tcatactctt
     7741 cctttttcaa tattattgaa gcatttatca gggttattgt ctcatgagcg gatacatatt
     7801 tgaatgtatt tagaaaaata aacaaatagg ggttccgcgc acatttcccc gaaaagtgcc
     7861 acctgacgtc taagaaacca ttattatcat gacattaacc tataaaaata ggcgtatcac
     7921 gaggcccttt cgtcttcaag aattcatacc agatcaccga aaactgtcct ccaaatgtgt
     7981 ccccctcaca ctcccaaatt cgcgggcttc tgcctcttag accactctac cctattcccc
     8041 acactcaccg gagccaaagc cgcggccctt ccgtttcttt gct
//
